>Addgene plasmid #192204 | pXD024 - pLKO-EF1a-GFP-P2A-FLuc-WPRE | addgene full sequence | sequence record 375160 | Addgene NGS Result
TTAATGTAGTCTTATGCAATACTCTTGTAGTCTTGCAACATGGTAACGATGAGTTAGCAACATGCCTTAC
AAGGAGAGAAAAAGCACCGTGCATGCCGATTGGTGGAAGTAAGGTGGTACGATCGTGCCTTATTAGGAAG
GCAACAGACGGGTCTGACATGGATTGGACGAACCACTGAATTGCCGCATTGCAGAGATATTGTATTTAAG
TGCCTAGCTCGATACATAAACGGGTCTCTCTGGTTAGACCAGATCTGAGCCTGGGAGCTCTCTGGCTAAC
TAGGGAACCCACTGCTTAAGCCTCAATAAAGCTTGCCTTGAGTGCTTCAAGTAGTGTGTGCCCGTCTGTT
GTGTGACTCTGGTAACTAGAGATCCCTCAGACCCTTTTAGTCAGTGTGGAAAATCTCTAGCAGTGGCGCC
CGAACAGGGACTTGAAAGCGAAAGGGAAACCAGAGGAGCTCTCTCGACGCAGGACTCGGCTTGCTGAAGC
GCGCACGGCAAGAGGCGAGGGGCGGCGACTGGTGAGTACGCCAAAAATTTTGACTAGCGGAGGCTAGAAG
GAGAGAGATGGGTGCGAGAGCGTCAGTATTAAGCGGGGGAGAATTAGATCGCGATGGGAAAAAATTCGGT
TAAGGCCAGGGGGAAAGAAAAAATATAAATTAAAACATATAGTATGGGCAAGCAGGGAGCTAGAACGATT
CGCAGTTAATCCTGGCCTGTTAGAAACATCAGAAGGCTGTAGACAAATACTGGGACAGCTACAACCATCC
CTTCAGACAGGATCAGAAGAACTTAGATCATTATATAATACAGTAGCAACCCTCTATTGTGTGCATCAAA
GGATAGAGATAAAAGACACCAAGGAAGCTTTAGACAAGATAGAGGAAGAGCAAAACAAAAGTAAGACCAC
CGCACAGCAAGCGGCCGCTGATCTTCAGACCTGGAGGAGGAGATATGAGGGACAATTGGAGAAGTGAATT
ATATAAATATAAAGTAGTAAAAATTGAACCATTAGGAGTAGCACCCACCAAGGCAAAGAGAAGAGTGGTG
CAGAGAGAAAAAAGAGCAGTGGGAATAGGAGCTTTGTTCCTTGGGTTCTTGGGAGCAGCAGGAAGCACTA
TGGGCGCAGCGTCAATGACGCTGACGGTACAGGCCAGACAATTATTGTCTGGTATAGTGCAGCAGCAGAA
CAATTTGCTGAGGGCTATTGAGGCGCAACAGCATCTGTTGCAACTCACAGTCTGGGGCATCAAGCAGCTC
CAGGCAAGAATCCTGGCTGTGGAAAGATACCTAAAGGATCAACAGCTCCTGGGGATTTGGGGTTGCTCTG
GAAAACTCATTTGCACCACTGCTGTGCCTTGGAATGCTAGTTGGAGTAATAAATCTCTGGAACAGATTTG
GAATCACACGACCTGGATGGAGTGGGACAGAGAAATTAACAATTACACAAGCTTAATACACTCCTTAATT
GAAGAATCGCAAAACCAGCAAGAAAAGAATGAACAAGAATTATTGGAATTAGATAAATGGGCAAGTTTGT
GGAATTGGTTTAACATAACAAATTGGCTGTGGTATATAAAATTATTCATAATGATAGTAGGAGGCTTGGT
AGGTTTAAGAATAGTTTTTGCTGTACTTTCTATAGTGAATAGAGTTAGGCAGGGATATTCACCATTATCG
TTTCAGACCCACCTCCCAACCCCGAGGGGACCCGAGACAAATGGCAGTATTCATCCACAATTTTAAAAGA
AAAGGGGGGATTGGGGGGTACAGTGCAGGGGAAAGAATAGTAGACATAATAGCAACAGACATACAAACTA
AAGAATTACAAAAACAAATTACAAAAATTCAAAATTTTCGGGTTTATTACAGGGACAGCAGAGATCCACT
TTGGCGCCGGCTCGAGGGGGCCCGGGTGCAAAGATGGATAAAGTTTTAAACAGAGAGGAATCTTTGCAGC
TAATGGACCTTCTAGGTCTTGAAAGGAGTGGGAATTGGCTCCGGTGCCCGTCAGTGGGCAGAGCGCACAT
CGCCCACAGTCCCCGAGAAGTTGGGGGGAGGGGTCGGCAATTGATCCGGTGCCTAGAGAAGGTGGCGCGG
GGTAAACTGGGAAAGTGATGTCGTGTACTGGCTCCGCCTTTTTCCCGAGGGTGGGGGAGAACCGTATATA
AGTGCAGTAGTCGCCGTGAACGTTCTTTTTCGCAACGGGTTTGCCGCCAGAACACAGGTAAGTGCCGTGT
GTGGTTCCCGCGGGCCTGGCCTCTTTACGGGTTATGGCCCTTGCGTGCCTTGAATTACTTCCACCTGGCT
GCAGTACGTGATTCTTGATCCCGAGCTTCGGGTTGGAAGTGGGTGGGAGAGTTCGAGGCCTTGCGCTTAA
GGAGCCCCTTCGCCTCGTGCTTGAGTTGAGGCCTGGCCTGGGCGCTGGGGCCGCCGCGTGCGAATCTGGT
GGCACCTTCGCGCCTGTCTCGCTGCTTTCGATAAGTCTCTAGCCATTTAAAATTTTTGATGACCTGCTGC
GACGCTTTTTTTCTGGCAAGATAGTCTTGTAAATGCGGGCCAAGATCTGCACACTGGTATTTCGGTTTTT
GGGGCCGCGGGCGGCGACGGGGCCCGTGCGTCCCAGCGCACATGTTCGGCGAGGCGGGGCCTGCGAGCGC
GGCCACCGAGAATCGGACGGGGGTAGTCTCAAGCTGGCCGGCCTGCTCTGGTGCCTGGCCTCGCGCCGCC
GTGTATCGCCCCGCCCTGGGCGGCAAGGCTGGCCCGGTCGGCACCAGTTGCGTGAGCGGAAAGATGGCCG
CTTCCCGGCCCTGCTGCAGGGAGCTCAAAATGGAGGACGCGGCGCTCGGGAGAGCGGGCGGGTGAGTCAC
CCACACAAAGGAAAAGGGCCTTTCCGTCCTCAGCCGTCGCTTCATGTGACTCCACGGAGTACCGGGCGCC
GTCCAGGCACCTCGATTAGTTCTCGAGCTTTTGGAGTACGTCGTCTTTAGGTTGGGGGGAGGGGTTTTAT
GCGATGGAGTTTCCCCACACTGAGTGGGTGGAGACTGAAGTTAGGCCAGCTTGGCACTTGATGTAATTCT
CCTTGGAATTTGCCCTTTTTGAGTTTGGATCTTGGTTCATTCTCAAGCCTCAGACAGTGGTTCAAAGTTT
TTTTCTTCCATTTCAGGTGTCGTGACGTACGGCCACCATGGTGAGCAAGGGCGAGGAGCTGTTCACCGGG
GTGGTGCCCATCCTGGTCGAGCTGGACGGCGACGTAAACGGCCACAAGTTCAGCGTGTCCGGCGAGGGCG
AGGGCGATGCCACCTACGGCAAGCTGACCCTGAAGTTCATCTGCACCACCGGCAAGCTGCCCGTGCCCTG
GCCCACCCTCGTGACCACCCTGACCTACGGCGTGCAGTGCTTCAGCCGCTACCCCGACCACATGAAGCAG
CACGACTTCTTCAAGTCCGCCATGCCCGAAGGCTACGTCCAGGAGCGCACCATCTTCTTCAAGGACGACG
GCAACTACAAGACCCGCGCCGAGGTGAAGTTCGAGGGCGACACCCTGGTGAACCGCATCGAGCTGAAGGG
CATCGACTTCAAGGAGGACGGCAACATCCTGGGGCACAAGCTGGAGTACAACTACAACAGCCACAACGTC
TATATCATGGCCGACAAGCAGAAGAACGGCATCAAGGTGAACTTCAAGATCCGCCACAACATCGAGGACG
GCAGCGTGCAGCTCGCCGACCACTACCAGCAGAACACCCCCATCGGCGACGGCCCCGTGCTGCTGCCCGA
CAACCACTACCTGAGCACCCAGTCCGCCCTGAGCAAAGACCCCAACGAGAAGCGCGATCACATGGTCCTG
CTGGAGTTCGTGACCGCCGCCGGGATCACTCTCGGCATGGACGAGCTGTACAAGGGATCCGGCGCAACAA
ACTTCTCTCTGCTGAAACAAGCCGGAGATGTCGAAGAGAATCCTGGACCGATGGAAGACGCCAAAAACAT
AAAGAAAGGCCCGGCGCCATTCTATCCGCTGGAAGATGGAACCGCTGGAGAGCAACTGCATAAGGCTATG
AAGAGATACGCCCTGGTTCCTGGAACAATTGCTTTTACAGATGCACATATCGAGGTGGACATCACTTACG
CTGAGTACTTCGAAATGTCCGTTCGGTTGGCAGAAGCTATGAAACGATATGGGCTGAATACAAATCGCAG
AATCGTCGTATGCAGTGAAAACTCTCTTCAATTCTTTATGCCGGTGTTGGGCGCGTTATTTATCGGAGTT
GCAGTTGCGCCCGCGAACGACATTTATAATGAACGTGAATTGCTCAACAGTATGGGCATTTCGCAGCCTA
CCGTGGTGTTCGTTTCCAAAAAGGGGTTGCAAAAAATTTTGAACGTGCAAAAAAAGCTCCCAATCATCCA
AAAAATTATTATCATGGATTCTAAAACGGATTACCAGGGATTTCAGTCGATGTACACGTTCGTCACATCT
CATCTACCTCCCGGTTTTAATGAATACGATTTTGTGCCAGAGTCCTTCGATAGGGACAAGACAATTGCAC
TGATCATGAACTCCTCTGGATCTACTGGTCTGCCTAAAGGTGTCGCTCTGCCTCATAGAACTGCCTGCGT
GAGATTCTCGCATGCCAGAGATCCTATTTTTGGCAATCAAATCATTCCGGATACTGCGATTTTAAGTGTT
GTTCCATTCCATCACGGTTTTGGAATGTTTACTACACTCGGATATTTGATATGTGGATTTCGAGTCGTCT
TAATGTATAGATTTGAAGAGGAGCTGTTTCTGAGGAGCCTTCAGGATTACAAGATTCAAAGTGCGCTGCT
GGTGCCAACCCTATTCTCCTTCTTCGCCAAAAGCACTCTGATTGACAAATACGATTTATCTAATTTACAC
GAAATTGCTTCTGGTGGCGCTCCCCTCTCTAAGGAAGTCGGGGAAGCGGTTGCCAAGAGGTTCCATCTGC
CAGGTATCAGGCAAGGATATGGGCTCACTGAGACTACATCAGCTATTCTGATTACACCCGAGGGGGATGA
TAAACCGGGCGCGGTCGGTAAAGTTGTTCCATTTTTTGAAGCGAAGGTTGTGGATCTGGATACCGGGAAA
ACGCTGGGCGTTAATCAAAGAGGCGAACTGTGTGTGAGAGGTCCTATGATTATGTCCGGTTATGTAAACA
ATCCGGAAGCGACCAACGCCTTGATTGACAAGGATGGATGGCTACATTCTGGAGACATAGCTTACTGGGA
CGAAGACGAACACTTCTTCATCGTTGACCGCCTGAAGTCTCTGATTAAGTACAAAGGCTATCAGGTGGCT
CCCGCTGAATTGGAATCCATCTTGCTCCAACACCCCAACATCTTCGACGCAGGTGTCGCAGGTCTTCCCG
ACGATGACGCCGGTGAACTTCCCGCCGCCGTTGTTGTTTTGGAGCACGGAAAGACGATGACGGAAAAAGA
GATCGTGGATTACGTCGCCAGTCAAGTAACAACCGCGAAAAAGTTGCGCGGAGGAGTTGTGTTTGTGGAC
GAAGTACCGAAAGGTCTTACCGGAAAACTCGACGCAAGAAAAATCAGAGAGATCCTCATAAAGGCCAAGA
AGGGCGGAAAGATCGCCGTGTAAGAATTCACGCGTTAAGTCGACAATCAACCTCTGGATTACAAAATTTG
TGAAAGATTGACTGGTATTCTTAACTATGTTGCTCCTTTTACGCTATGTGGATACGCTGCTTTAATGCCT
TTGTATCATGCTATTGCTTCCCGTATGGCTTTCATTTTCTCCTCCTTGTATAAATCCTGGTTGCTGTCTC
TTTATGAGGAGTTGTGGCCCGTTGTCAGGCAACGTGGCGTGGTGTGCACTGTGTTTGCTGACGCAACCCC
CACTGGTTGGGGCATTGCCACCACCTGTCAGCTCCTTTCCGGGACTTTCGCTTTCCCCCTCCCTATTGCC
ACGGCGGAACTCATCGCCGCCTGCCTTGCCCGCTGCTGGACAGGGGCTCGGCTGTTGGGCACTGACAATT
CCGTGGTGTTGTCGGGGAAATCATCGTCCTTTCCTTGGCTGCTCGCCTGTGTTGCCACCTGGATTCTGCG
CGGGACGTCCTTCTGCTACGTCCCTTCGGCCCTCAATCCAGCGGACCTTCCTTCCCGCGGCCTGCTGCCG
GCTCTGCGGCCTCTTCCGCGTCTTCGCCTTCGCCCTCAGACGAGTCGGATCTCCCTTTGGGCCGCCTCCC
CGCGTCGACTTTAAGACCAATGACTTACAAGGCAGCTGTAGATCTTAGCCACTTTTTAAAAGAAAAGGGG
GGACTGGAAGGGCTAATTCACTCCCAACGAAGACAAGATCTGCTTTTTGCTTGTACTGGGTCTCTCTGGT
TAGACCAGATCTGAGCCTGGGAGCTCTCTGGCTAACTAGGGAACCCACTGCTTAAGCCTCAATAAAGCTT
GCCTTGAGTGCTTCAAGTAGTGTGTGCCCGTCTGTTGTGTGACTCTGGTAACTAGAGATCCCTCAGACCC
TTTTAGTCAGTGTGGAAAATCTCTAGCAGTACGTATAGTAGTTCATGTCATCTTATTATTCAGTATTTAT
AACTTGCAAAGAAATGAATATCAGAGAGTGAGAGGAACTTGTTTATTGCAGCTTATAATGGTTACAAATA
AAGCAATAGCATCACAAATTTCACAAATAAAGCATTTTTTTCACTGCATTCTAGTTGTGGTTTGTCCAAA
CTCATCAATGTATCTTATCATGTCTGGCTCTAGCTATCCCGCCCCTAACTCCGCCCATCCCGCCCCTAAC
TCCGCCCAGTTCCGCCCATTCTCCGCCCCATGGCTGACTAATTTTTTTTATTTATGCAGAGGCCGAGGCC
GCCTCGGCCTCTGAGCTATTCCAGAAGTAGTGAGGAGGCTTTTTTGGAGGCCTAGGGACGTACCCAATTC
GCCCTATAGTGAGTCGTATTACGCGCGCTCACTGGCCGTCGTTTTACAACGTCGTGACTGGGAAAACCCT
GGCGTTACCCAACTTAATCGCCTTGCAGCACATCCCCCTTTCGCCAGCTGGCGTAATAGCGAAGAGGCCC
GCACCGATCGCCCTTCCCAACAGTTGCGCAGCCTGAATGGCGAATGGG
[124 nt withheld, positions 7119-7242]
C
[91 nt withheld, positions 7244-7334]
A
[49 nt withheld, positions 7336-7384]
CCTTTGACGTTGGAGTCCACGTTCTTT
[37 nt withheld, positions 7412-7448]
ACCCTATCTCGGTCTATTCTTTTGATTTATAAGGGATTTTGCCGATTTCGGCCTATTGGTTAAAAAATGA
GCTGATTTAACAAAAATTTAACGCGAATTTTAACAAAATATTAACGCTTACAATTTAGGTGGCACTTTTC
GGGGAAATGTGCGCGGAACCCCTATTTGTTTATTTTTCTAAATACATTCAAATATGTATCCGCTCATGAG
ACAATAACCCTGATAAATGCTTCAATAATATTGAAAAAGGAAGAGTATGAGTATTCAACATTTCCGTGTC
GCCCTTATTCCCTTTTTTGCGGCATTTTGCCTTCCTGTTTTTGCTCACCCAGAAACGCTGGTGAAAGTAA
AAGATGCTGAAGATCAGTTGGGTGCACGAGTGGGTTACATCGAACTGGATCTCAACAGCGGTAAGATCCT
TGAGAGTTTTCGCCCCGAAGAACGTTTTCCAATGATGAGCACTTTTAAAGTTCTGCTATGTGGCGCGGTA
TTATCCCGTATTGACGCCGGGCAAGAGCAACTCGGTCGCCGCATACACTATTCTCAGAATGACTTGGTTG
AGTACTCACCAGTCACAGAAAAGCATCTTACGGATGGCATGACAGTAAGAGAATTATGCAGTGCTGCCAT
AACCATGAGTGATAACACTGCGGCCAACTTACTTCTGACAACGATCGGAGGACCGAAGGAGCTAACCGCT
TTTTTGCACAACATGGGGGATCATGTAACTCGCCTTGATCGTTGGGAACCGGAGCTGAATGAAGCCATAC
CAAACGACGAGCGTGACACCACGATGCCTGTAGCAATGGCAACAACGTTGCGCAAACTATTAACTGGCGA
ACTACTTACTCTAGCTTCCCGGCAACAATTAATAGACTGGATGGAGGCGGATAAAGTTGCAGGACCACTT
CTGCGCTCGGCCCTTCCGGCTGGCTGGTTTATTGCTGATAAATCTGGAGCCGGTGAGCGTGGGTCTCGCG
GTATCATTGCAGCACTGGGGCCAGATGGTAAGCCCTCCCGTATCGTAGTTATCTACACGACGGGGAGTCA
GGCAACTATGGATGAACGAAATAGACAGATCGCTGAGATAGGTGCCTCACTGATTAAGCATTGGTAACTG
TCAGACCAAGTTTACTCATATATACTTTAGATTGATTTAAAACTTCATTTTTAATTTAAAAGGATCTAGG
TGAAGATCCTTTTTGATAATCTCATGACCAAAATCCCTTAACGTGAGTTTTCGTTCCACTGAGCGTCAGA
CCCCGTAGAAAAGATCAAAGGATCTTCTTGAGATCCTTTTTTTCTGCGCGTAATCTGCTGCTTGCAAACA
AAAAAACCACCGCTACCAGCGGTGGTTTGTTTGCCGGATCAAGAGCTACCAACTCTTTTTCCGAAGGTAA
CTGGCTTCAGCAGAGCGCAGATACCAAATACTGTTCTTCTAGTGTAGCCGTAGTTAGGCCACCACTTCAA
GAACTCTGTAGCACCGCCTACATACCTCGCTCTGCTAATCCTGTTACCAGTGGCTGCTGCCAGTGGCGAT
AAGTCGTGTCTTACCGGGTTGGACTCAAGACGATAGTTACCGGATAAGGCGCAGCGGTCGGGCTGAACGG
GGGGTTCGTGCACACAGCCCAGCTTGGAGCGAACGACCTACACCGAACTGAGATACCTACAGCGTGAGCT
ATGAGAAAGCGCCACGCTTCCCGAAGGGAGAAAGGCGGACAGGTATCCGGTAAGCGGCAGGGTCGGAACA
GGAGAGCGCACGAGGGAGCTTCCAGGGGGAAACGCCTGGTATCTTTATAGTCCTGTCGGGTTTCGCCACC
TCTGACTTGAGCGTCGATTTTTGTGATGCTCGTCAGGGGGGCGGAGCCTATGGAAAAACGCCAGCAACGC
GGCCTTTTTACGGTTCCTGGCCTTTTGCTGGCCTTTTGCTCACATGTTCTTTCCTGCGTTATCCCCTGAT
TCTGTGGATAACCGTATTACCGCCTTTGAGTGAGCTGATACCGCTCGCCGCAGCCGAACGACCGAGCGCA
GCGAGTCAGTGAGCGAGGAAGCGGAAGAGCGCCCAATACGCAAACCGCCTCTCCCCGCGCGTTGGCCGAT
TCATTAATGCAGCTGGCACGACAGGTTTCCCGACTGGAAAGCGGGCAGTGAGCGCAACGCAATTAATGTG
AGTTAGCTCACTCATTAGGCACCCCAGGCTTTACACTTTATGCTTCCGGCTCGTATGTTGTGTGGAATTG
TGAGCGGATAACAATTTCACACAGGAAACAGCTATGACCATGATTACGCCAAGCGCGCAATTAACCCTCA
CTAAAGGGAACAAAAGCTGGAGCTGCAAGC
Features (pLannotate 1.2.2; 28 found; start..end, strand, type, name):
      5..231     +  promoter       RSV promoter: Rous sarcoma virus enhancer/promoter
    232..412     +  LTR            5' LTR (truncated): truncated 5' long terminal repeat (LTR) from HIV-1
    459..584     +  misc_feature   HIV-1 Ψ: packaging signal of human immunodeficiency virus type 1
    568..931     +  CDS            HIV-1 gag (fragment): gag protein from human immunodeficiency virus 1; gag
   1077..1310    +  misc_feature   RRE: The Rev response element (RRE) of HIV-1 allows for Rev-dependent mRNA export from the nucleus to the cytoplasm.
   1687..1715    +  CDS            Rev (fragment): human immunodeficiency virus 1 (HIV-1) Rev protein; rev; enhances nuclear export of unspliced and incompletely spliced viral mRNAs
   1741..1858    +  misc_feature   cPPT/CTS: central polypurine tract and central termination sequence of HIV-1
   1924..1990    +  CDS            small t antigen (fragment): SV40 (simian virus 40) small t antigen
   2016..2227    +  promoter       EF-1α core promoter: core promoter for human elongation factor EF-1α
   2228..3166    +  intron         EF-1α intron A: intron upstream of the start codon of human EF-1α
   3188..3904    +  CDS            EGFP: EGFP is a basic (constitutively fluorescent) green fluorescent protein published in 1996, derived from Aequorea victoria. It is reported to be a rapidly-maturing weak dimer with moderate acid sensitivity.
   3971..5623    +  CDS            luciferase: firefly luciferase; luc+; enhanced luc+ version of the luciferase gene
   5645..6233    +  misc_feature   WPRE: woodchuck hepatitis virus posttranscriptional regulatory element
   6284..6303    +  misc_feature   cPPT/CTS (fragment): central polypurine tract and central termination sequence of HIV-1
   6305..6538    +  LTR            3' LTR (ΔU3): self-inactivating 3' long terminal repeat (LTR) from HIV-1
   6616..6737    +  polyA_signal   SV40 poly(A) signal: SV40 polyadenylation signal
   6777..6912    +  rep_origin     SV40 ori: SV40 origin of replication
   6933..6951    -  promoter       T7 promoter: promoter for bacteriophage T7 RNA polymerase
   6959..7114    +  CDS            lacZα (fragment): LacZα fragment of β-galactosidase; lacZ fragment
   7119..7547    +  rep_origin     f1 ori (sequence partly withheld): f1 bacteriophage origin of replication; arrow indicates direction of (+) strand synthesis
   7600..7704    +  promoter       AmpR promoter: bla
   7705..8565    +  CDS            AmpR: β-lactamase; bla; confers resistance to ampicillin, carbenicillin, and related antibiotics
   8736..9324    +  rep_origin     ori: high-copy-number ColE1/pMB1/pBR322/pUC origin of replication
   9507..9599    +  CDS            lacI (fragment): lac repressor; lacI; The lac repressor binds to the lac operator to inhibit transcription in E. coli. This inhibition can be relieved by adding lactose or isopropyl-β-D-thiogalactopyranoside (IPTG).
   9612..9633    +  protein_bind   CAP binding site: CAP binding activates transcription in the presence of cAMP. E. coli catabolite activator protein
   9648..9678    +  promoter       lac promoter: promoter for the E. coli lac operon
   9686..9702    +  protein_bind   lac operator: The lac repressor binds to the lac operator to inhibit transcription in E. coli. This inhibition can be relieved by adding lactose or isopropyl-β-D-thiogalactopyranoside (IPTG). lac repressor encoded by lacI
   9747..9765    +  promoter       T3 promoter: promoter for bacteriophage T3 RNA polymerase
