[The description below was written by a language model from this plasmid's Addgene catalogue record and pLannotate feature annotations shown in this document.]
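Description:
pXD024 - pLKO-EF1a-GFP-P2A-FLuc-WPRE is a 9.8 kb third-generation-style, self-inactivating lentiviral transfer plasmid for mammalian expression of a dual GFP/firefly luciferase reporter ("Lenti-GL"). It is maintained in E. coli through a high-copy ColE1/pUC origin and selected with ampicillin via the bla gene. The backbone also carries an f1 origin, an SV40 origin and leftover cloning-vector elements (lac promoter/operator, lacZα and lacI fragments, T7 and T3 promoters) that play no role in the payload.

The viral portion begins with an RSV promoter fused to a truncated HIV-1 5' LTR, which drives Tat-independent transcription of the genomic RNA in packaging cells. This is followed by the Ψ packaging signal with a gag fragment, the RRE for Rev-dependent nuclear export, and the cPPT/CTS, which aids nuclear import of the reverse-transcribed genome. The 3' LTR carries the ΔU3 deletion, so the integrated provirus lacks LTR promoter activity, and an SV40 poly(A) signal lies downstream.

Between these elements, the human EF-1α core promoter with its intron A drives a single transcript encoding EGFP followed by the enhanced luc+ firefly luciferase. The plasmid name indicates a P2A self-cleaving peptide linking them. It is not separately annotated, but the short gap between the two coding sequences is consistent with it, and it would yield two separate proteins from one open reading frame. A WPRE after luciferase enhances transcript stability and expression. No mammalian drug-selection marker is annotated, so transduced cells would presumably be identified or sorted by green fluorescence. The luciferase then allows bioluminescent readouts, such as tracking or quantifying the labelled cells. The associated publication concerns CD8 T cell and CAR-T studies, although the record does not specify which cells were labelled.
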