Addgene plasmid #192204: pXD024 - pLKO-EF1a-GFP-P2A-FLuc-WPRE
Purpose: Lenti-GL(GFP-Luciferase)
Depositing lab: Sidi Chen. Depositing organization: Yale University. Publication: A genome-scale gain-of-function CRISPR screen in CD8 T cells identifies proline metabolism as a means to enhance CAR-T therapy. Ye L, Park JJ, Peng L, Yang Q, Chow RD, Dong MB, Lam SZ, Guo J, Tang E, Zhang Y, Wang G, Dai X, Du Y, Kim HR, Cao H, Errami Y, Clark P, Bersenev A, Montgomery RR, Chen S. Cell Metab. 2022 Apr 5;34(4):595-614.e14. doi: 10.1016/j.cmet.2022.02.009. Epub 2022 Mar 10. PubMed 35276062.
Backbone
  Vector backbone: pLenti
  Vector type: Lentiviral ; Mammalian Expression
Growth in bacteria
  Bacterial resistance: Ampicillin, 100 μg/mL
  Growth temperature: 37°C
  Growth strain: NEB Stable
  Copy number: High Copy
Gene/Insert
  Gene/Insert name: Lenti-GL(GFP-Luciferase)
  Species: Synthetic
  Mutation: NA
  Cloning method: Restriction Enzyme; 5′ cloning site Unknown (unknown if destroyed)
Terms and licenses: Academic/Nonprofit Terms; Industry Terms: Not Available to Industry
How to cite: pXD024 - pLKO-EF1a-GFP-P2A-FLuc-WPRE was a gift from Sidi Chen (Addgene plasmid # 192204 ; http://n2t.net/addgene:192204 ; RRID:Addgene_192204)
